>Addgene plasmid | pGAL4-DBD-HOXD4-AroPERFECT Sequencing Result | analyzer sequence | sequence record 430415
GCTTCAGCAGAGCGCAGATACCAAATACTGTTCTTCTAGTGTAGCCGTAGTTAGGCCACCACTTCAAGAA
CTCTGTAGCACCGCCTACATACCTCGCTCTGCTAATCCTGTTACCAGTGGCTGCTGCCAGTGGCGATAAG
TCGTGTCTTACCGGGTTGGACTCAAGACGATAGTTACCGGATAAGGCGCAGCGGTCGGGCTGAACGGGGG
GTTCGTGCACACAGCCCAGCTTGGAGCGAACGACCTACACCGAACTGAGATACCTACAGCGTGAGCTATG
AGAAAGCGCCACGCTTCCCGAAGGGAGAAAGGCGGACAGGTATCCGGTAAGCGGCAGGGTCGGAACAGGA
GAGCGCACGAGGGAGCTTCCAGGGGGAAACGCCTGGTATCTTTATAGTCCTGTCGGGTTTCGCCACCTCT
GACTTGAGCGTCGATTTTTGTGATGCTCGTCAGGGGGGCGGAGCCTATGGAAAAACGCCAGCAACGCGGC
CTTTTTACGGTTCCTGGCCTTTTGCTGGCCTTTTGCTCACATGTTCTTTCCTGCGTTATCCCCTGATTCT
GTGGATAACCGTATTACCGCCTTTGAGTGAGCTGATACCGCTCGCCGCAGCCGAACGACCGAGCGCAGCG
AGTCAGTGAGCGAGGAAGCGGAAGAGCGCCCAATACGCAAACCGCCTCTCCCCGCGCGTTGGCCGATTCA
TTAATGCAGCTGGCACGACAGGTTTCCCGACTGGAAAGCGGGCAGTGAGCGCAACGCAATTAATGTGAGT
TAGCTCACTCATTAGGCACCCCAGGCTTTACACTTTATGCTTCCGGCTCGTATGTTGTGTGGAATTGTGA
GCGGATAACAATTTCACACAGGAAACAGCTATGACCATGATTACGCCAAGCTCTAGCTAGAGGTCGACGG
TATACAGACATGATAAGATACATTGATGAGTTTGGACAAACCACAACTAGAATGCAGTGAAAAAAATGCT
TTATTTGTGAAATTTGTGATGCTATTGCTTTATTTGTAACCATTATAAGCTGCAATAAACAAGTTGGGGT
GGGCGAAGAACTCCAGCATGAGATCCCCGCGCTGGAGGATCATCCAGCCGGCGTCCCGGAAAACGATTCC
GAAGCCCAACCTTTCATAGAAGGCGGCGGTGGAATCGAAATCTCGTGATGGCAGGTTGGGCGTCGCTTGG
TCGGTCATTTCGAACCCCAGAGTCCCGCTCAGAAGAACTCGTCAAGAAGGCGATAGAAGGCGATGCGCTG
CGAATCGGGAGCGGCGATACCGTAAAGCACGAGGAAGCGGTCAGCCCATTCGCCGCCAAGCTCTTCAGCA
ATATCACGGGTAGCCAACGCTATGTCCTGATAGCGGTCCGCCACACCCAGCCGGCCACAGTCGATGAATC
CAGAAAAGCGGCCATTTTCCACCATGATATTCGGCAAGCAGGCATCGCCATGGGTCACGACGAGATCCTC
GCCGTCGGGCATGCGCGCCTTGAGCCTGGCGAACAGTTCGGCTGGCGCGAGCCCCTGATGCTCTTCGTCC
AGATCATCCTGATCGACAAGACCGGCTTCCATCCGAGTACGTGCTCGCTCGATGCGATGTTTCGCTTGGT
GGTCGAATGGGCAGGTAGCCGGATCAAGCGTATGCAGCCGCCGCATTGCATCAGCCATGATGGATACTTT
CTCGGCAGGAGCAAGGTGAGATGACAGGAGATCCTGCCCCGGCACTTCGCCCAATAGCAGCCAGTCCCTT
CCCGCTTCAGTGACAACGTCGAGCACAGCTGCGCAAGGAACGCCCGTCGTGGCCAGCCACGATAGCCGCG
CTGCCTCGTCCTGCAGTTCATTCAGGGCACCGGACAGGTCGGTCTTGACAAAAAGAACCGGGCGCCCCTG
CGCTGACAGCCGGAACACGGCGGCATCAGAGCAGCCGATTGTCTGTTGTGCCCAGTCATAGCCGAATAGC
CTCTCCACCCAAGCGGCCGGAGAACCTGCGTGCAATCCATCTTGTTCAATCATGCGAAACGATCCTCATC
CTGTCTCTTGATCAGATCCGAAAATGGATATACAAGCTCCCGGGAGCTTTTTGCAAAAGCCTAGGCCTCC
AAAAAAGCCTCCTCACTACTTCTGGAATAGCTCAGAGGCAGAGGCGGCCTCGGCCTCTGCATAAATAAAA
AAAATTAGTCAGCCATGGGGCGGAGAATGGGCGGAACTGGGCGGAGTTAGGGGCGGGATGGGCGGAGTTA
GGGGCGGGACTATGGTTGCTGACTAATTGAGATGCATGCTTTGCATACTTCTGCCTGCTGGGGAGCCTGG
GGACTTTCCACACCTGGTTGCTGACTAATTGAGATGCATGCTTTGCATACTTCTGCCTGCTGGGGAGCCT
GGGGACTTTCCACACCCTAACTGACACACATTCCACAGAATTAATTCGCGTTAAATTTTTGTTAAATCAG
CTCATTTTTTAACCAATAGGCCGAAATCGGCAAAATCCCTTATAAATCAAAAGAATAGACCGAGATAGGG
T
[37 nt withheld, positions 2522-2558]
AAAGAACGTGGACTCCAACGTCAAAGG
[49 nt withheld, positions 2586-2634]
T
[91 nt withheld, positions 2636-2726]
G
[124 nt withheld, positions 2728-2851]
GGGGATACCCCCTAGAGCCCCAGCTGGTTCTTTCCGCCTCAGAAGCCATAGAGCCCACCGCATCCCCAGC
ATGCCTGCTATTGTCTTCCCAATCCTCCCCCTTGCTGTCCTGCCCCACCCCACCCCCCAGAATAGAATGA
CACCTACTCAGACAATGCGATGCAATTTCCTCATTTTATTAGGAAAGGACAGTGGGAGTGGCACCTTCCA
GGGTCAAGGAAGGCACGGGGGAGGGGCAAACAACAGATGGCTGGCAACTAGAAGGCACAGTCGAGGCTGA
TCAGCGAGCCCTAGCATTTAGGTGACACTATAGAATAGGGCCCTCTAGACACGACTTTCTTCATTGGCCA
TACAACCGCAGGTTGTTTCAGGGCATATGTGCCTGAAGGGGGTTGTTTAGGATAATCGCTTTGGCTTGCC
CTTGCTCCATATGGGAGAGGTGCAGGTGGGGGTGCATAGGGTGGCGCCGGACATGGTTCCCCATAAGGCG
CAGCATGTCCGCCAGGACCGTATCCGGGTTCCTGACCATGTCCCCTGTATGCTGGAAGGGCTGATCCTGG
GCCAAAAGGACCACTCCCGCCTGGTTGTTCAAAGCCATCTGGCCTGGGCAGGCCAGGAAATGGTTGATCC
GCCCCTTGTGCCCCATATCCACCATCAGCTCCTTGTTCCCCATAAAGCCCACCTTGAAGTTCTTCACAAA
ATGGTGGTTTAGGATCAACTTTAGAGTAATTAACCATTGATGACATCACCATATGTATCGCCGATACAGT
CAACTGTCTTTGACCTTTGTTACTACTCTCTTCCGATGATGATGTCGCACTTATTCTATGCTGTCTCAAT
GTTAGAGGCATATCAGTCTCCACTGAAGCCAATCTATCTGTGACGGCATCTTTATTCACATTATCTTGTA
CAAATAATCCTGTTAACAATGCTTTTATATCCTGTAAAGAATCCATTTTCAAAATCATGTCAAGGTCTTC
TCGAGGAAAAATCAGTAGAAATAGCTGTTCCAGTCTTTCTAGCCTTGATTCCACTTCTGTCAGATGTGCC
CTAGTCAGCGGAGACCTTTTGGTTTTGGGAGAGTAGCGACACTCCCAGTTGTTCTTCAGACACTTGGCGC
ACTTCGGTTTTTCTTTGGAGCACTTGAGCTTTTTAAGTCGGCAAATATCGCATGCTTGTTCGATAGAAGA
CAGTAGCTTCATGAATTCCAGCACACTGGCGGCCGTTACTAGTGGATCCGAGCTCGGTACCAAGCTTGGG
TCTCCCTATAGTGAGTCGTATTAATTTCGATAAGCCAGTAAGCAGTGGGTTCTCTAGTTAGCCAGAGAGC
TCTGCTTATATAGACCTCCCACCGTACACGCCTACCGCCCATTTGCGTCAATGGGGCGGAGTTGTTACGA
CATTTTGGAAAGTCCCGTTGATTTTGGTGCCAAAACAAACTCCCATTGACGTCAATGGGGTGGAGACTTG
GAAATCCCCGTGAGTCAAACCGCTATCCACGCCCATTGATGTACTGCCAAAACCGCATCACCATGGTAAT
AGCGATGACTAATACGTAGATGTACTGCCAAGTAGGAAAGTCCCATAAGGTCATGTACTGGGCATAATGC
CAGGCGGGCCATTTACCGTCATTGACGTCAATAGGGGGCGTACTTGGCATATGATACACTTGATGTACTG
CCAAGTGGGCAGTTTACCGTAAATACTCCACCCATTGACGTCAATGGAAAGTCCCTATTGGCGTTACTAT
GGGAACATACGTCATTATTGACGTCAATGGGCGGGGGTCGTTGGGCGGTCAGCCAGGCGGGCCATTTACC
GTAAGTTATGTAACGCGGAACTCCATATATGGGCTATGAACTAATGACCCCGTAATTGATTACTATTAAT
AACTAGTCAATAATCAATGTCAACGCGTATATCTGGCCCGTACATCGCGAAGCAGCGCAAAACGCCTAAC
CCTAAGCAGATTCTTCATGCAATTGTCGGTCAAGCCTTGCCTTGTTGTAGCTTAAATTTTGCTCGCGCAC
TACTCAGCGACCTCCAACACACAAGCAGGGAGCAGATACTGGCTTAACTATGCGGCATCAGAGCAGATTG
TACTGAGAGTGCACCATAGGGGATCGGGAGATCTCCCGATCCGTCGACGTCAGGTGGCACTTTTCGGGGA
AATGTGCGCGGAACCCCTATTTGTTTATTTTTCTAAATACATTCAAATATGTATCCGCTCATGAGACAAT
AACCCTGATAAATGCTTCAATAATATTGAAAAAGGAAGAGTATGAGTATTCAACATTTCCGTGTCGCCCT
TATTCCCTTTTTTGCGGCATTTTGCCTTCCTGTTTTTGCTCACCCAGAAACGCTGGTGAAAGTAAAAGAT
GCTGAAGATCAGTTGGGTGCACGAGTGGGTTACATCGAACTGGATCTCAACAGCGGTAAGATCCTTGAGA
GTTTTCGCCCCGAAGAACGTTTTCCAATGATGAGCACTTTTAAAGTTCTGCTATGTGGCGCGGTATTATC
CCGTATTGACGCCGGGCAAGAGCAACTCGGTCGCCGCATACACTATTCTCAGAATGACTTGGTTGAGTAC
TCACCAGTCACAGAAAAGCATCTTACGGATGGCATGACAGTAAGAGAATTATGCAGTGCTGCCATAACCA
TGAGTGATAACACTGCGGCCAACTTACTTCTGACAACGATCGGAGGACCGAAGGAGCTAACCGCTTTTTT
GCACAACATGGGGGATCATGTAACTCGCCTTGATCGTTGGGAACCGGAGCTGAATGAAGCCATACCAAAC
GACGAGCGTGACACCACGATGCCTGTAGCAATGGCAACAACGTTGCGCAAACTATTAACTGGCGAACTAC
TTACTCTAGCTTCCCGGCAACAATTAATAGACTGGATGGAGGCGGATAAAGTTGCAGGACCACTTCTGCG
CTCGGCCCTTCCGGCTGGCTGGTTTATTGCTGATAAATCTGGAGCCGGTGAGCGTGGGTCTCGCGGTATC
ATTGCAGCACTGGGGCCAGATGGTAAGCCCTCCCGTATCGTAGTTATCTACACGACGGGAAGTCAGGCAA
CTATGGATGAACGAAATAGACAGATCGCTGAGATAGGTGCCTCACTGATTAAGCATTGGTAACTGTCAGA
CCAAGTTTACTCATATATACTTTAGATTGATTTAAAACTTCATTTTTAATTTAAAAGGATCTAGGTGAAG
ATCCTTTTTGATAATCTCATGACCAAAATCCCTTAACGTGAGTTTTCGTTCCACTGAGCGTCAGACCCCG
TAGAAAAGATCAAAGGATCTTCTTGAGATCCTTTTTTTCTGCGCGTAATCTGCTGCTTGCAAACAAAAAA
ACCACCGCTACCAGCGGTGGTTTGTTTGCCGGATCAAGAGCTACCAACTCTTTTTCCGAAGGTAACTG
Features (pLannotate 1.2.2; 22 found; start..end, strand, type, name):
    656..748     +  CDS            lacI (fragment): lac repressor; lacI; The lac repressor binds to the lac operator to inhibit transcription in E. coli. This inhibition can be relieved by adding lactose or isopropyl-β-D-thiogalactopyranoside (IPTG).
    761..782     +  protein_bind   CAP binding site: CAP binding activates transcription in the presence of cAMP. E. coli catabolite activator protein
    797..827     +  promoter       lac promoter: promoter for the E. coli lac operon
    835..851     +  protein_bind   lac operator: The lac repressor binds to the lac operator to inhibit transcription in E. coli. This inhibition can be relieved by adding lactose or isopropyl-β-D-thiogalactopyranoside (IPTG). lac repressor encoded by lacI
    924..1045    -  polyA_signal   SV40 poly(A) signal: SV40 polyadenylation signal
   1040..1198    -  CDS            ble (fragment): BLE_KLEPN - Experimental evidence at protein level: Swiss-Prot protein existence level 1. Binding protein with a strong affinity to the bleomycin family of antibiotics. Binds to CL990; an antimitotic-antibiotic compound. From Klebsiella pneumoniae.
   1222..2013    -  CDS            neo: KKA2_KLEPN - Also known as kan, nptII. Experimental evidence at protein level: Swiss-Prot protein existence level 1. Resistance to kanamycin, neomycin, paromomycin, ribostamycin, butirosin and gentamicin B. From Klebsiella pneumoniae.
   2080..2409    -  promoter       SV40 promoter: SV40 enhancer and early promoter
   2423..2851    -  rep_origin     f1 ori (sequence partly withheld): f1 bacteriophage origin of replication; arrow indicates direction of (+) strand synthesis
   2872..2893    -  promoter       SV40 promoter (fragment): SV40 enhancer and early promoter
   2897..3121    -  polyA_signal   bGH poly(A) signal: bovine growth hormone polyadenylation signal
   3147..3165    +  promoter       SP6 promoter: promoter for bacteriophage SP6 RNA polymerase
   3184..3603    -  CDS            HOXD4 (fragment): HXD4_HUMAN - Also known as HOX4B. Experimental evidence at protein level: Swiss-Prot protein existence level 1. Sequence-specific transcription factor which is part of a developmental regulatory system that provides cells with specific positional identities on the anterior-posterior axis. From Homo sapiens (Human).
   3613..4053    -  CDS            GAL4 DNA binding domain: DNA binding domain of the GAL4 transcriptional activator; Saccharomyces cerevisiae GAL4 (truncated)
   4116..4134    -  promoter       T7 promoter: promoter for bacteriophage T7 RNA polymerase
   4150..4183    -  LTR            5' LTR (truncated) (fragment): truncated 5' long terminal repeat (LTR) from HIV-1
   4179..4382    -  promoter       CMV promoter: human cytomegalovirus (CMV) immediate early promoter
   4383..4762    -  enhancer       CMV enhancer: human cytomegalovirus immediate early enhancer
   4917..4969    +  misc_feature   bom (fragment): basis of mobility region from pBR322
   5028..5132    +  promoter       AmpR promoter: bla
   5133..5993    +  CDS            AmpR: β-lactamase; bla; confers resistance to ampicillin, carbenicillin, and related antibiotics
   6164..473     +  rep_origin     ori (across the origin): high-copy-number ColE1/pMB1/pBR322/pUC origin of replication
